>Addgene plasmid #87601 | pRS413 Prp5 E235A | depositor full sequence | sequence record 170836 | pRS413 Prp5 E235A sequence 8524 bps
GACGAAAGGGCCTCGTGATACGCCTATTTTTATAGGTTAATGTCATGATAATAATGGTTTCTTAGGACGG
ATCGCTTGCCTGTAACTTACACGCGCCTCGTATCTTTTAATGATGGAATAATTTGGGAATTTACTCTGTG
TTTATTTATTTTTATGTTTTGTATTTGGATTTTAGAAAGTAAATAAAGAAGGTAGAAGAGTTACGGAATG
AAGAAAAAAAAATAAACAAAGGTTTAAAAAATTTCAACAAAAAGCGTACTTTACATATATATTTATTAGA
CAAGAAAAGCAGATTAAATAGATATACATTCGATTAACGATAAGTAAAATGTAAAATCACAGGATTTTCG
TGTGTGGTCTTCTACACAGACAAGATGAAACAATTCGGCATTAATACCTGAGAGCAGGAAGAGCAAGATA
AAAGGTAGTATTTGTTGGCGATCCCCCTAGAGTCTTTTACATCTTCGGAAAACAAAAACTATTTTTTCTT
TAATTTCTTTTTTTACTTTCTATTTTTAATTTATATATTTATATTAAAAAATTTAAATTATAATTATTTT
TATAGCACGTGATGAAAAGGACCCAGGTGGCACTTTTCGGGGAAATGTGCGCGGAACCCCTATTTGTTTA
TTTTTCTAAATACATTCAAATATGTATCCGCTCATGAGACAATAACCCTGATAAATGCTTCAATAATATT
GAAAAAGGAAGAGTATGAGTATTCAACATTTCCGTGTCGCCCTTATTCCCTTTTTTGCGGCATTTTGCCT
TCCTGTTTTTGCTCACCCAGAAACGCTGGTGAAAGTAAAAGATGCTGAAGATCAGTTGGGTGCACGAGTG
GGTTACATCGAACTGGATCTCAACAGCGGTAAGATCCTTGAGAGTTTTCGCCCCGAAGAACGTTTTCCAA
TGATGAGCACTTTTAAAGTTCTGCTATGTGGCGCGGTATTATCCCGTATTGACGCCGGGCAAGAGCAACT
CGGTCGCCGCATACACTATTCTCAGAATGACTTGGTTGAGTACTCACCAGTCACAGAAAAGCATCTTACG
GATGGCATGACAGTAAGAGAATTATGCAGTGCTGCCATAACCATGAGTGATAACACTGCGGCCAACTTAC
TTCTGACAACGATCGGAGGACCGAAGGAGCTAACCGCTTTTTTGCACAACATGGGGGATCATGTAACTCG
CCTTGATCGTTGGGAACCGGAGCTGAATGAAGCCATACCAAACGACGAGCGTGACACCACGATGCCTGTA
GCAATGGCAACAACGTTGCGCAAACTATTAACTGGCGAACTACTTACTCTAGCTTCCCGGCAACAATTAA
TAGACTGGATGGAGGCGGATAAAGTTGCAGGACCACTTCTGCGCTCGGCCCTTCCGGCTGGCTGGTTTAT
TGCTGATAAATCTGGAGCCGGTGAGCGTGGGTCTCGCGGTATCATTGCAGCACTGGGGCCAGATGGTAAG
CCCTCCCGTATCGTAGTTATCTACACGACGGGGAGTCAGGCAACTATGGATGAACGAAATAGACAGATCG
CTGAGATAGGTGCCTCACTGATTAAGCATTGGTAACTGTCAGACCAAGTTTACTCATATATACTTTAGAT
TGATTTAAAACTTCATTTTTAATTTAAAAGGATCTAGGTGAAGATCCTTTTTGATAATCTCATGACCAAA
ATCCCTTAACGTGAGTTTTCGTTCCACTGAGCGTCAGACCCCGTAGAAAAGATCAAAGGATCTTCTTGAG
ATCCTTTTTTTCTGCGCGTAATCTGCTGCTTGCAAACAAAAAAACCACCGCTACCAGCGGTGGTTTGTTT
GCCGGATCAAGAGCTACCAACTCTTTTTCCGAAGGTAACTGGCTTCAGCAGAGCGCAGATACCAAATACT
GTCCTTCTAGTGTAGCCGTAGTTAGGCCACCACTTCAAGAACTCTGTAGCACCGCCTACATACCTCGCTC
TGCTAATCCTGTTACCAGTGGCTGCTGCCAGTGGCGATAAGTCGTGTCTTACCGGGTTGGACTCAAGACG
ATAGTTACCGGATAAGGCGCAGCGGTCGGGCTGAACGGGGGGTTCGTGCACACAGCCCAGCTTGGAGCGA
ACGACCTACACCGAACTGAGATACCTACAGCGTGAGCTATGAGAAAGCGCCACGCTTCCCGAAGGGAGAA
AGGCGGACAGGTATCCGGTAAGCGGCAGGGTCGGAACAGGAGAGCGCACGAGGGAGCTTCCAGGGGGAAA
CGCCTGGTATCTTTATAGTCCTGTCGGGTTTCGCCACCTCTGACTTGAGCGTCGATTTTTGTGATGCTCG
TCAGGGGGGCGGAGCCTATGGAAAAACGCCAGCAACGCGGCCTTTTTACGGTTCCTGGCCTTTTGCTGGC
CTTTTGCTCACATGTTCTTTCCTGCGTTATCCCCTGATTCTGTGGATAACCGTATTACCGCCTTTGAGTG
AGCTGATACCGCTCGCCGCAGCCGAACGACCGAGCGCAGCGAGTCAGTGAGCGAGGAAGCGGAAGAGCGC
CCAATACGCAAACCGCCTCTCCCCGCGCGTTGGCCGATTCATTAATGCAGCTGGCACGACAGGTTTCCCG
ACTGGAAAGCGGGCAGTGAGCGCAACGCAATTAATGTGAGTTACCTCACTCATTAGGCACCCCAGGCTTT
ACACTTTATGCTTCCGGCTCCTATGTTGTGTGGAATTGTGAGCGGATAACAATTTCACACAGGAAACAGC
TATGACCATGATTACGCCAAGCGCGCAATTAACCCTCACTAAAGGGAACAAAAGCTGGAGCTCCACCGCG
GTGGCGGCCGCTCTAGAATTTAAACCCGGATTCTGCCTCAATGGGTAGATCAGACACCTTAGAAGTAAGG
ATAGAGCTGCTTTGCAAAACTGGTAATGATCCATTACCATCACCAGGCGCATTGGCAGTAACTTTGGAGT
CTTTTTTTGAGACTGTGGACGATTCATCACCAGTAATTGAGCCGTACTGACGGTCATAGTCTTCTTGTGA
CATCCATATTGGCTTCTCTGGTTTGGTTGACATTCTACTTTTCTAAGACGGATAATGGACGACTCCACGT
TGTAGTAGTTGTCACATTAATCGGAAAAGTGTCTCACATGTAAAGGATTAAAATAAGAAATCTTCTAATT
TATGTTGAAATATCTTGATTTACCATTACCCGGATTAGATGAAACTAATTAAAGTCATTTAGAGCAATGG
ACCAAACTAAAGGTATTAGAGTTCTTTCTAATATAATACAGCGCCAAATAATTCGAGAAGGGAAATCATA
ACGCTGTTGCCTTGGGTTTATTTGAGGTATGGAAACTATTGATTCGAAGCAAAATATTAATAGGGAGTCT
TTATTGGAGGAAAGGAGGAAAAAACTAGCAAAATGGAAACAAAAAAAAGCACAATTTGATGCTCAGAAAG
AGCATCAAACTTCACGCAATGACATTGTTACTAACAGTTTAGAAGGTAAGCAGACTACTGAAAAGTTTAC
GGAAAGACAGGAACGTGTAAAAGAAGAGCTTCGGAAGAGAAAAAATGAATTTAGGAAATCTGACGAACCT
GTATCGGTTAAGCCTTCGAAGAAAAAGTCGAAGAGAAGTAAGGTAAAGAAGAAAATATCCTTCGACTTCA
GTGATGACGATGATTCTGAAATAGGAGTTTCTTTTAGATCGAAGGAGCACATTCAAAAAGCTCCAGAGCA
TGATAATGAAAAAGATCCACTGGATGAGTTTATGACGTCATTGAAGGAGGAGAAAATGAGTAATAGTAAA
GGCATGTACGACAGAGGCGACATTCTTGATGTAGAGGATCAATTGTTTGAACTTGGAGGAACCGACGATG
AGGATGTTGAAGATAATACGGATAATTCTAATATAGCGAAAATTGCTAAACTCAAAGCAAAAAAACGTGT
AAAGCAAATTTATTACTCTCCAGAAGAGCTTGAGCCGTTCCAAAAAAATTTTTATATAGAATCTGAAACA
GTTTCCTCGATGTCAGAGATGGAAGTTGAGGCACTTAGACTTAGTCTGGATAATATCAAAATAAAGGGAA
CAGGTTGCCCCAAACCAGTCACAAAGTGGTCTCAACTGGGACTATCAACGGACACCATGGTTTTAATTAC
AGAAAAGTTGCACTTTGGCTCCTTAACGCCTATTCAATCCCAGGCTCTTCCCGCTATTATGTCAGGTCGT
GATGTTATAGGAATATCAAAAACTGGCTCCGGCAAGACCATCTCCTATCTTTTACCATTGCTAAGACAAG
TAAAAGCTCAACGGCCATTATCAAAACATGAAACAGGGCCCATGGGTTTAATTCTGGCTCCAACTAGAGA
GCTAGCTTTACAAATACATGAAGAAGTTACTAAATTCACAGAAGCAGATACATCCATTAGATCAGTATGC
TGTACAGGAGGTTCTGAAATGAAAAAGCAGATTACTGATCTTAAAAGAGGCACTGAGATTGTTGTTGCCA
CACCGGGACGATTTATTGATATATTAACACTAAATGATGGGAAATTACTTAGTACTAAAAGAATAACGTT
CGTAGTAATGGATGAGGCAGACAGGCTGTTCGATTTAGGTTTTGAACCTCAAATAACGCAAATCATGAAA
ACTGTTCGACCGGATAAACAGTGTGTTCTATTTAGTGCAACTTTTCCGAACAAACTACGCAGTTTTGCCG
TAAGAGTTTTGCATTCCCCAATATCTATTACGATTAATTCAAAGGGAATGGTTAATGAAAACGTAAAACA
AAAGTTTAGAATATGCCATTCAGAAGATGAAAAATTTGACAATCTGGTGCAGCTTATCCATGAGCGCAGT
GAATTTTTTGACGAGGTTCAAAGTGAAAATGACGGACAGTCAAGCGATGTTGAAGAAGTTGATGCTAAAG
CCATTATATTTGTATCAAGTCAGAATATTTGCGACTTCATTTCAAAAAAGCTGTTAAATGCTGGAATTGT
GACCTGTGCTATTCATGCAGGTAAGCCATATCAAGAAAGGCTTATGAACTTAGAAAAGTTCAAACGAGAA
AAGAACAGTATTCTTCTCTGTACAGAGGTTCTCTCAAGAGGTTTAAATGTTCCCGAAGTGTCGTTGGTTA
TTATCTATAACGCCGTCAAAACTTTCGCGCAATATGTTCATACTACTGGAAGAACTGCCAGAGGTAGTCG
CTCCGGTACTGCTATTACTCTTCTATTGCATGATGAACTGTCAGGTGCTTATATCTTGAGCAAGGCAATG
CGCGATGAAGAAATAAAAGCTTTAGACCCTCTGCAAGCAAAAGAACTTCAGGAAATGAGTGCCAAGTTTG
AATCCGGTATGAAAAAGGGTAAGTTTAGGTTGTCGAAAGGGTTCGGCGGCAAAGGACTGGAAAATATCAA
AAGTAAAAGAGAGGAAGCTCAAAATAAAGATTTGGAGCTCAAAAAGAATGATAAGAGGAGCGATGACTTG
GAAAAGAAAATCAGCAATCCACGCGAAGGGCATGACAGTGTGTCTGAGTCTTCTGCGCTTATTCCGAGAC
TCAATTATGAACTATTCAAAGAGTCTACAGACGGGTCGATCATCTTTTACGCCAAGGTTTATATTAATGA
TTTACCCCAGATTGTAAGATGGGAGGCTACAAAGAATACAACCTTATTATTTATCAAGCATGAAACCGGA
TGTAGTATTACTAACAAGGGTAAATTTTACCCTGAAGGGAAGGAACCAAAGAATGAAAACGATGAGCCTA
AACTATACTTATTGATCGAAGGCCAAGATGAGAAAGACATACAATTAAGTATAGAATTGCTGGAGCAAAA
AGTTAAAGAGGGGGTCGTAAAGGCTGCAAGCTTGTCTTTGAAGAGTACTAAATACTAGTTTTTAGAATTT
AACTCACTCGTGGTGCTATATACTTTCGTAGTTAGTTCTGAAATTTTTAGGGTGGTAATTTAAAGCATAT
TCAATCATAATAAAAAAAAAAAAAGAGAATTATTAGGAAAAATAAAAACAAAATAATATATAATATATGA
TGTAGAAAAAAATCTTGAAATTTTTATCGATTCGAATAAAATGGAATTTAAAAAAGTGGGAAAGAAACAA
TGAGAATTCATAGGATATAATGAAAGGTAAATGCTTTAAAAAAAAATTAAGAGGGGAAAATAAAAGTAGA
AAAGCAAATAAAAACAAAACATGGAATAAAAGTAACTTCAAAAAAATTTATCAAGAAAATGGTAGGCTTG
AAGAATATAATAATAGTTTTTTAGTTGATTTGAGATGTGATATGACAAATAAAAAATAATGAAATAACGA
TAAAAATAAGGAAGGGAAAAACTGACAATCGAATAATAATATTAATAATGGTAAGTTTATCACATCAATT
CATAGGGGGATCCCCCGGGCTGCAGGAATTCGATATCAAGCTTATCGATACCGTCGACCTCGAGGGGGGG
CCCGGTACCCAATTCGCCCTATAGTGAGTCGTATTACGCGCGCTCACTGGCCGTCGTTTTACAACGTCGT
GACTGGGAAAACCCTGGCGTTACCCAACTTAATCGCCTTGCAGCACATCCCCCTTTCGCCAGCTGGCGTA
ATAGCGAAGAGGCCCGCACCGATCGCCCTTCCCAACAGTTGCGCAGCCTGAATGGCGAATGGCGCG
[124 nt withheld, positions 6647-6770]
C
[91 nt withheld, positions 6772-6862]
A
[49 nt withheld, positions 6864-6912]
CCTTTGACGTTGGAGTCCACGTTCTTT
[37 nt withheld, positions 6940-6976]
ACCCTATCTCGGTCTATTCTTTTGATTTATAAGGGATTTTGCCGATTTCGGCCTATTGGTTAAAAAATGA
GCTGATTTAACAAAAATTTAACGCGAATTTTAACAAAATATTAACGTTTACAATTTCCTGATGCGGTATT
TTCTCCTTACGCATCTGTGCGGTATTTCACACCGCATAGATCCGTCGAGTTCAAGAGAAAAAAAAAGAAA
AAGCAAAAAGAAAAAAGGAAAGCGCGCCTCGTTCAGAATGACACGTATAGAATGATGCATTACCTTGTCA
TCTTCAGTATCATACTGTTCGTATACATACTTACTGACATTCATAGGTATACATATATACACATGTATAT
ATATCGTATGCTGCAGCTTTAAATAATCGGTGTCACTACATAAGAACACCTTTGGTGGAGGGAACATCGT
TGGTACCATTGGGCGAGGTGGCTTCTCTTATGGCAACCGCAAGAGCCTTGAACGCACTCTCACTACGGTG
ATGATCATTCTTGCCTCGCAGACAATCAACGTGGAGGGTAATTCTGCTAGCCTCTGCAAAGCTTTCAAGA
AAATGCGGGATCATCTCGCAAGAGAGATCTCCTACTTTCTCCCTTTGCAAACCAAGTTCGACAACTGCGT
ACGGCCTGTTCGAAAGATCTACCACCGCTCTGGAAAGTGCCTCATCCAAAGGCGCAAATCCTGATCCAAA
CCTTTTTACTCCACGCGCCAGTAGGGCCTCTTTAAAAGCTTGACCGAGAGCAATCCCGCAGTCTTCAGTG
GTGTGATGGTCGTCTATGTGTAAGTCACCAATGCACTCAACGATTAGCGACCAGCCGGAATGCTTGGCCA
GAGCATGTATCATATGGTCCAGAAACCCTATACCTGTGTGGACGTTAATCACTTGCGATTGTGTGGCCTG
TTCTGCTACTGCTTCTGCCTCTTTTTCTGGGAAGATCGAGTGCTCTATCGCTAGGGGACCACCCTTTAAA
GAGATCGCAATCTGAATCTTGGTTTCATTTGTAATACGCTTTACTAGGGCTTTCTGCTCTGTCATCTTTG
CCTTCGTTTATCTTGCCTGCTCATTTTTTAGTATATTCTTCGAAGAAATCACATTACTTTATATAATGTA
TAATTCATTATGTGATAATGCCAATCGCTAAGAAAAAAAAAGAGTCATCCGCTAGGGGAAAAAAAAAAAT
GAAAATCATTACCGAGGCATAAAAAAATATAGAGTGTACTAGAGGAGGCCAAGAGTAATAGAAAAAGAAA
ATTGCGGGAAAGGACTGTGTTATGACTTCCCTGACTAATGCCGTGTTCAAACGATACCTGGCAGTGACTC
CTAGCGCTCACCAAGCTCTTAAAACGGGAATTTATGGTGCACTCTCAGTACAATCTGCTCTGATGCCGCA
TAGTTAAGCCAGCCCCGACACCCGCCAACACGCGCTGACGCGCCCTGACGGGCTTGTCTGCTCCCGGCAT
CCGCTTACAGACAAGCTGTGACCGTCTCCGGGAGCTGCATGTGTCAGAGGTTTTCACCGTCATCACCGAA
ACGCGCGA
Features (pLannotate 1.2.2; 21 found; start..end, strand, type, name):
     70..573     -  misc_feature   CEN/ARS: S. cerevisiae CEN6 centromere fused to an autonomously replicating sequence
    610..714     +  promoter       AmpR promoter: bla
    715..1575    +  CDS            AmpR: β-lactamase; bla; confers resistance to ampicillin, carbenicillin, and related antibiotics
   1746..2334    +  rep_origin     ori: high-copy-number ColE1/pMB1/pBR322/pUC origin of replication
   2517..2609    +  CDS            lacI (fragment): lac repressor; lacI; The lac repressor binds to the lac operator to inhibit transcription in E. coli. This inhibition can be relieved by adding lactose or isopropyl-β-D-thiogalactopyranoside (IPTG).
   2622..2643    +  protein_bind   CAP binding site: CAP binding activates transcription in the presence of cAMP. E. coli catabolite activator protein
   2658..2688    +  promoter       lac promoter: promoter for the E. coli lac operon
   2696..2712    +  protein_bind   lac operator: The lac repressor binds to the lac operator to inhibit transcription in E. coli. This inhibition can be relieved by adding lactose or isopropyl-β-D-thiogalactopyranoside (IPTG). lac repressor encoded by lacI
   2757..2775    +  promoter       T3 promoter: promoter for bacteriophage T3 RNA polymerase
   2801..3043    -  CDS            ABD1 (fragment): MCES_YEAST - Experimental evidence at protein level: Swiss-Prot protein existence level 1. Responsible for methylating the 5'-cap structure of mRNAs. From Saccharomyces cerevisiae (strain ATCC 204508 / S288c) (Baker's yeast).
   3319..5865    +  CDS            PRP5: PRP5_YEAST - Also known as RNA5. Experimental evidence at protein level: Swiss-Prot protein existence level 1. ATP-dependent RNA helicase involved spliceosome assembly and in nuclear splicing. Catalyzes an ATP-dependent conformational change of U2 snRNP. Bridges U1 and U2 snRNPs and enables stable U2 snRNP association with intron RNA. From Saccharomyces cerevisiae (strain ATCC 204508 / S288c) (Baker's yeast).
   6378..6449    +  misc_feature   MCS (fragment): pBluescript multiple cloning site
   6458..6476    -  promoter       T7 promoter: promoter for bacteriophage T7 RNA polymerase
   6484..6639    +  CDS            lacZα (fragment): LacZα fragment of β-galactosidase; lacZ fragment
   6647..7102    +  rep_origin     f1 ori (sequence partly withheld): f1 bacteriophage origin of replication; arrow indicates direction of (+) strand synthesis
   7103..7154    -  misc_feature   bom (fragment): basis of mobility region from pBR322
   7362..8021    -  CDS            HIS3: imidazoleglycerol-phosphate dehydratase, required for histidine biosynthesis; S. cerevisiae HIS3; yeast auxotrophic marker
   8022..8208    -  promoter       HIS3 promoter: S. cerevisiae HIS3
   8258..8338    +  CDS            MRM1 (fragment): MRM1_YEAST - Also known as PET56 From Saccharomyces cerevisiae (strain ATCC 204508 / S288c) (Baker's yeast).
   8339..8388    -  misc_feature   bom (fragment): basis of mobility region from pBR322
   8490..1       -  CDS            rop (fragment) (across the origin): Rop protein, which maintains plasmids at low copy number; rop
