>Addgene plasmid #87601 | pRS413 Prp5 E235A | addgene full sequence | sequence record 189179 | Addgene NGS Result
GACGAAAGGGCCTCGTGATACGCCTATTTTTATAGGTTAATGTCATGATAATAATGGTTTCTTAGGGTCC
TTTTCATCACGTGCTATAAAAATAATTATAATTTAAATTTTTTAATATAAATATATAAATTAAAAATAGA
AAGTAAAAAAAGAAATTAAAGAAAAAATAGTTTTTGTTTTCCGAAGATGTAAAAGACTCTAGGGGGATCG
CCAACAAATACTACCTTTTATCTTGCTCTTCCTGCTCTCAGGTATTAATGCCGAATTGTTTCATCTTGTC
TGTGTAGAAGACCACACACGAAAATCCTGTGATTTTACATTTTACTTATCGTTAATCGAATGTATATCTA
TTTAATCTGCTTTTCTTGTCTAATAAATATATATGTAAAGTACGCTTTTTGTTGAAATTTTTTAAACCTT
TGTTTATTTTTTTTTCTTCATTCCGTAACTCTTCTACCTTCTTTATTTACTTTCTAAAATCCAAATACAA
AACATAAAAATAAATAAACACAGAGTAAATTCCCAAATTATTCCATCATTAAAAGATACGAGGCGCGTGT
AAGTTACAGGCAAGCGATCCGTCAGGTGGCACTTTTCGGGGAAATGTGCGCGGAACCCCTATTTGTTTAT
TTTTCTAAATACATTCAAATATGTATCCGCTCATGAGACAATAACCCTGATAAATGCTTCAATAATATTG
AAAAAGGAAGAGTATGAGTATTCAACATTTCCGTGTCGCCCTTATTCCCTTTTTTGCGGCATTTTGCCTT
CCTGTTTTTGCTCACCCAGAAACGCTGGTGAAAGTAAAAGATGCTGAAGATCAGTTGGGTGCACGAGTGG
GTTACATCGAACTGGATCTCAACAGCGGTAAGATCCTTGAGAGTTTTCGCCCCGAAGAACGTTTTCCAAT
GATGAGCACTTTTAAAGTTCTGCTATGTGGCGCGGTATTATCCCGTATTGACGCCGGGCAAGAGCAACTC
GGTCGCCGCATACACTATTCTCAGAATGACTTGGTTGAGTACTCACCAGTCACAGAAAAGCATCTTACGG
ATGGCATGACAGTAAGAGAATTATGCAGTGCTGCCATAACCATGAGTGATAACACTGCGGCCAACTTACT
TCTGACAACGATCGGAGGACCGAAGGAGCTAACCGCTTTTTTGCACAACATGGGGGATCATGTAACTCGC
CTTGATCGTTGGGAACCGGAGCTGAATGAAGCCATACCAAACGACGAGCGTGACACCACGATGCCTGTAG
CAATGGCAACAACGTTGCGCAAACTATTAACTGGCGAACTACTTACTCTAGCTTCCCGGCAACAATTAAT
AGACTGGATGGAGGCGGATAAAGTTGCAGGACCACTTCTGCGCTCGGCCCTTCCGGCTGGCTGGTTTATT
GCTGATAAATCTGGAGCCGGTGAGCGTGGGTCTCGCGGTATCATTGCAGCACTGGGGCCAGATGGTAAGC
CCTCCCGTATCGTAGTTATCTACACGACGGGGAGTCAGGCAACTATGGATGAACGAAATAGACAGATCGC
TGAGATAGGTGCCTCACTGATTAAGCATTGGTAACTGTCAGACCAAGTTTACTCATATATACTTTAGATT
GATTTAAAACTTCATTTTTAATTTAAAAGGATCTAGGTGAAGATCCTTTTTGATAATCTCATGACCAAAA
TCCCTTAACGTGAGTTTTCGTTCCACTGAGCGTCAGACCCCGTAGAAAAGATCAAAGGATCTTCTTGAGA
TCCTTTTTTTCTGCGCGTAATCTGCTGCTTGCAAACAAAAAAACCACCGCTACCAGCGGTGGTTTGTTTG
CCGGATCAAGAGCTACCAACTCTTTTTCCGAAGGTAACTGGCTTCAGCAGAGCGCAGATACCAAATACTG
TTCTTCTAGTGTAGCCGTAGTTAGGCCACCACTTCAAGAACTCTGTAGCACCGCCTACATACCTCGCTCT
GCTAATCCTGTTACCAGTGGCTGCTGCCAGTGGCGATAAGTCGTGTCTTACCGGGTTGGACTCAAGACGA
TAGTTACCGGATAAGGCGCAGCGGTCGGGCTGAACGGGGGGTTCGTGCACACAGCCCAGCTTGGAGCGAA
CGACCTACACCGAACTGAGATACCTACAGCGTGAGCTATGAGAAAGCGCCACGCTTCCCGAAGGGAGAAA
GGCGGACAGGTATCCGGTAAGCGGCAGGGTCGGAACAGGAGAGCGCACGAGGGAGCTTCCAGGGGGAAAC
GCCTGGTATCTTTATAGTCCTGTCGGGTTTCGCCACCTCTGACTTGAGCGTCGATTTTTGTGATGCTCGT
CAGGGGGGCGGAGCCTATGGAAAAACGCCAGCAACGCGGCCTTTTTACGGTTCCTGGCCTTTTGCTGGCC
TTTTGCTCACATGTTCTTTCCTGCGTTATCCCCTGATTCTGTGGATAACCGTATTACCGCCTTTGAGTGA
GCTGATACCGCTCGCCGCAGCCGAACGACCGAGCGCAGCGAGTCAGTGAGCGAGGAAGCGGAAGAGCGCC
CAATACGCAAACCGCCTCTCCCCGCGCGTTGGCCGATTCATTAATGCAGCTGGCACGACAGGTTTCCCGA
CTGGAAAGCGGGCAGTGAGCGCAACGCAATTAATGTGAGTTAGCTCACTCATTAGGCACCCCAGGCTTTA
CACTTTATGCTTCCGGCTCGTATGTTGTGTGGAATTGTGAGCGGATAACAATTTCACACAGGAAACAGCT
ATGACCATGATTACGCCAAGCGCGCAATTAACCCTCACTAAAGGGAACAAAAGCTGGAGCTCCACCGCGG
TGGCGGCCGCTCTAGAATTTAAACCCGGATTCTGCCTCAATGGGTAGATCAGACACCTTAGAAGTAAGGA
TAGAGCTGCTTTGCAAAACTGGTAATGATCCATTACCATCACCAGGCGCATTGGCAGTAACTTTGGAGTC
TTTTTTTGAGACTGTGGACGATTCATCACCAGTAATTGAGCCGTACTGACGGTCATAGTCTTCTTGTGAC
ATCCATATTGGCTTCTCTGGTTTGGTTGACATTCTACTTTTCTAAGACGGATAATGGACGACTCCACGTT
GTAGTAGTTGTCACATTAATCGGAAAAGTGTCTCACATGTAAAGGATTAAAATAAGAAATCTTCTAATTT
ATGTTGAAATATCTTGATTTACCATTACCCGGATTAGATGAAACTAATTAAAGTCATTTAGAGCAATGGA
CCAAACTAAAGGTATTAGAGTTCTTTCTAATATAATACAGCGCCAAATAATTCGAGAAGGGAAATCATAA
CGCTGTTGCCTTGGGTTTATTTGAGGTATGGAAACTATTGATTCGAAGCAAAATATTAATAGGGAGTCTT
TATTGGAGGAAAGGAGGAAAAAACTAGCAAAATGGAAACAAAAAAAAGCACAATTTGATGCTCAGAAAGA
GCATCAAACTTCACGCAATGACATTGTTACTAACAGTTTAGAAGGTAAGCAGACTACTGAAAAGTTTACG
GAAAGACAGGAACGTGTAAAAGAAGAGCTTCGGAAGAGAAAAAATGAATTTAGGAAATCTGACGAACCTG
TATCGGTTAAGCCTTCGAAGAAAAAGTCGAAGAGAAGTAAGGTAAAGAAGAAAATATCCTTCGACTTCAG
TGATGACGATGATTCTGAAATAGGAGTTTCTTTTAGATCGAAGGAGCACATTCAAAAAGCTCCAGAGCAT
GATAATGAAAAAGATCCACTGGATGAGTTTATGACGTCATTGAAGGAGGAGAAAATGAGTAATAGTAAAG
GCATGTACGACAGAGGCGACATTCTTGATGTAGAGGATCAATTGTTTGAACTTGGAGGAACCGACGATGA
GGATGTTGAAGATAATACGGATAATTCTAATATAGCGAAAATTGCTAAACTCAAAGCAAAAAAACGTGTA
AAGCAAATTTATTACTCTCCAGAAGAGCTTGAGCCGTTCCAAAAAAATTTTTATATAGAATCTGAAACAG
TTTCCTCGATGTCAGAGATGGAAGTTGAGGCACTTAGACTTAGTCTGGATAATATCAAAATAAAGGGAAC
AGGTTGCCCCAAACCAGTCACAAAGTGGTCTCAACTGGGACTATCAACGGACACCATGGTTTTAATTACA
GAAAAGTTGCACTTTGGCTCCTTAACGCCTATTCAATCCCAGGCTCTTCCCGCTATTATGTCAGGTCGTG
ATGTTATAGGAATATCAAAAACTGGCTCCGGCAAGACCATCTCCTATCTTTTACCATTGCTAAGACAAGT
AAAAGCTCAACGGCCATTATCAAAACATGAAACAGGGCCCATGGGTTTAATTCTGGCTCCAACTAGAGAG
CTAGCTTTACAAATACATGAAGAAGTTACTAAATTCACAGAAGCAGATACATCCATTAGATCAGTATGCT
GTACAGGAGGTTCTGAAATGAAAAAGCAGATTACTGATCTTAAAAGAGGCACTGAGATTGTTGTTGCCAC
ACCGGGACGATTTATTGATATATTAACACTAAATGATGGGAAATTACTTAGTACTAAAAGAATAACGTTC
GTAGTAATGGATGAGGCAGACAGGCTGTTCGATTTAGGTTTTGAACCTCAAATAACGCAAATCATGAAAA
CTGTTCGACCGGATAAACAGTGTGTTCTATTTAGTGCAACTTTTCCGAACAAACTACGCAGTTTTGCCGT
AAGAGTTTTGCATTCCCCAATATCTATTACGATTAATTCAAAGGGAATGGTTAATGAAAACGTAAAACAA
AAGTTTAGAATATGCCATTCAGAAGATGAAAAATTTGACAATCTGGTGCAGCTTATCCATGAGCGCAGTG
AATTTTTTGACGAGGTTCAAAGTGAAAATGACGGACAGTCAAGCGATGTTGAAGAAGTTGATGCTAAAGC
CATTATATTTGTATCAAGTCAGAATATTTGCGACTTCATTTCAAAAAAGCTGTTAAATGCTGGAATTGTG
ACCTGTGCTATTCATGCAGGTAAGCCATATCAAGAAAGGCTTATGAACTTAGAAAAGTTCAAACGAGAAA
AGAACAGTATTCTTCTCTGTACAGAGGTTCTCTCAAGAGGTTTAAATGTTCCCGAAGTGTCGTTGGTTAT
TATCTATAACGCCGTCAAAACTTTCGCGCAATATGTTCATACTACTGGAAGAACTGCCAGAGGTAGTCGC
TCCGGTACTGCTATTACTCTTCTATTGCATGATGAACTGTCAGGTGCTTATATCTTGAGCAAGGCAATGC
GCGATGAAGAAATAAAAGCTTTAGACCCTCTGCAAGCAAAAGAACTTCAGGAAATGAGTGCCAAGTTTGA
ATCCGGTATGAAAAAGGGTAAGTTTAGGTTGTCGAAAGGGTTCGGCGGCAAAGGACTGGAAAATATCAAA
AGTAAAAGAGAGGAAGCTCAAAATAAAGATTTGGAGCTCAAAAAGAATGATAAGAGGAGCGATGACTTGG
AAAAGAAAATCAGCAATCCACGCGAAGGGCATGACAGTGTGTCTGAGTCTTCTGCGCTTATTCCGAGACT
CAATTATGAACTATTCAAAGAGTCTACAGACGGGTCGATCATCTTTTACGCCAAGGTTTATATTAATGAT
TTACCCCAGATTGTAAGATGGGAGGCTACAAAGAATACAACCTTATTATTTATCAAGCATGAAACCGGAT
GTAGTATTACTAACAAGGGTAAATTTTACCCTGAAGGGAAGGAACCAAAGAATGAAAACGATGAGCCTAA
ACTATACTTATTGATCGAAGGCCAAGATGAGAAAGACATACAATTAAGTATAGAATTGCTGGAGCAAAAA
GTTAAAGAGGGGGTCGTAAAGGCTGCAAGCTTGTCTTTGAAGAGTACTAAATACTAGTTTTTAGAATTTA
ACTCACTCGTGGTGCTATATACTTTCGTAGTTAGTTCTGAAATTTTTAGGGTGGTAATTTAAAGCATATT
CAATCATAATAAAAAAAAAAAAAGAGAATTATTAGGAAAAATAAAAACAAAATAATATATAATATATGAT
GTAGAAAAAAATCTTGAAATTTTTATCGATTCGAATAAAATGGAATTTAAAAAAGTGGGAAAGAAACAAT
GAGAATTCATAGGATATAATGAAAGGTAAATGCTTTAAAAAAAAATTAAGAGGGGAAAATAAAAGTAGAA
AAGCAAATAAAAACAAAACATGGAATAAAAGTAACTTCAAAAAAATTTATCAAGAAAATGGTAGGCTTGA
AGAATATAATAATAGTTTTTTAGTTGATTTGAGATGTGATATGACAAATAAAAAATAATGAAATAACGAT
AAAAATAAGGAAGGGAAAAACTGACAATCGAATAATAATATTAATAATGGTAAGTTTATCACATCAATTC
ATAGGGGGATCCCCCGGGCTGCAGGAATTCGATATCAAGCTTATCGATACCGTCGACCTCGAGGGGGGGC
CCGGTACCCAATTCGCCCTATAGTGAGTCGTATTACGCGCGCTCACTGGCCGTCGTTTTACAACGTCGTG
ACTGGGAAAACCCTGGCGTTACCCAACTTAATCGCCTTGCAGCACATCCCCCTTTCGCCAGCTGGCGTAA
TAGCGAAGAGGCCCGCACCGATCGCCCTTCCCAACAGTTGCGCAGCCTGAATGGCGAATGG
[124 nt withheld, positions 6642-6765]
C
[91 nt withheld, positions 6767-6857]
A
[49 nt withheld, positions 6859-6907]
CCTTTGACGTTGGAGTCCACGTTCTTT
[37 nt withheld, positions 6935-6971]
ACCCTATCTCGGTCTATTCTTTTGATTTATAAGGGATTTTGCCGATTTCGGCCTATTGGTTAAAAAATGA
GCTGATTTAACAAAAATTTAACGCGAATTTTAACAAAATATTAACGCTTACAATTTCCTGATGCGGTATT
TTCTCCTTACGCATCTGTGCGGTATTTCACACCGCATAGATCCGTCGAGTTCAAGAGAAAAAAAAAGAAA
AAGCAAAAAGAAAAAAGGAAAGCGCGCCTCGTTCAGAATGACACGTATAGAATGATGCATTACCTTGTCA
TCTTCAGTATCATACTGTTCGTATACATACTTACTGACATTCATAGGTATACATATATACACATGTATAT
ATATCGTATGCTGCAGCTTTAAATAATCGGTGTCACTACATAAGAACACCTTTGGTGGAGGGAACATCGT
TGGTACCATTGGGCGAGGTGGCTTCTCTTATGGCAACCGCAAGAGCCTTGAACGCACTCTCACTACGGTG
ATGATCATTCTTGCCTCGCAGACAATCAACGTGGAGGGTAATTCTGCTAGCCTCTGCAAAGCTTTCAAGA
AAATGCGGGATCATCTCGCAAGAGAGATCTCCTACTTTCTCCCTTTGCAAACCAAGTTCGACAACTGCGT
ACGGCCTGTTCGAAAGATCTACCACCGCTCTGGAAAGTGCCTCATCCAAAGGCGCAAATCCTGATCCAAA
CCTTTTTACTCCACGCACGGCCCCTAGGGCCTCTTTAAAAGCTTGACCGAGAGCAATCCCGCAGTCTTCA
GTGGTGTGATGGTCGTCTATGTGTAAGTCACCAATGCACTCAACGATTAGCGACCAGCCGGAATGCTTGG
CCAGAGCATGTATCATATGGTCCAGAAACCCTATACCTGTGTGGACGTTAATCACTTGCGATTGTGTGGC
CTGTTCTGCTACTGCTTCTGCCTCTTTTTCTGGGAAGATCGAGTGCTCTATCGCTAGGGGACCACCCTTT
AAAGAGATCGCAATCTGAATCTTGGTTTCATTTGTAATACGCTTTACTAGGGCTTTCTGCTCTGTCATCT
TTGCCTTCGTTTATCTTGCCTGCTCATTTTTTAGTATATTCTTCGAAGAAATCACATTACTTTATATAAT
GTATAATTCATTATGTGATAATGCCAATCGCTAAGAAAAAAAAAGAGTCATCCGCTAGGTGGAAAAAAAA
AAATGAAAATCATTACCGAGGCATAAAAAAATATAGAGTGTACTAGAGGAGGCCAAGAGTAATAGAAAAA
GAAAATTGCGGGAAAGGACTGTGTTATGACTTCCCTGACTAATGCCGTGTTCAAACGATACCTGGCAGTG
ACTCCTAGCGCTCACCAAGCTCTTAAAACGGGAATTTATGGTGCACTCTCAGTACAATCTGCTCTGATGC
CGCATAGTTAAGCCAGCCCCGACACCCGCCAACACCCGCTGACGCGCCCTGACGGGCTTGTCTGCTCCCG
GCATCCGCTTACAGACAAGCTGTGACCGTCTCCGGGAGCTGCATGTGTCAGAGGTTTTCACCGTCATCAC
CGAAACGCGCGA
Features (pLannotate 1.2.2; 21 found; start..end, strand, type, name):
     76..579     +  misc_feature   CEN/ARS: S. cerevisiae CEN6 centromere fused to an autonomously replicating sequence
    609..713     +  promoter       AmpR promoter: bla
    714..1574    +  CDS            AmpR: β-lactamase; bla; confers resistance to ampicillin, carbenicillin, and related antibiotics
   1745..2333    +  rep_origin     ori: high-copy-number ColE1/pMB1/pBR322/pUC origin of replication
   2516..2608    +  CDS            lacI (fragment): lac repressor; lacI; The lac repressor binds to the lac operator to inhibit transcription in E. coli. This inhibition can be relieved by adding lactose or isopropyl-β-D-thiogalactopyranoside (IPTG).
   2621..2642    +  protein_bind   CAP binding site: CAP binding activates transcription in the presence of cAMP. E. coli catabolite activator protein
   2657..2687    +  promoter       lac promoter: promoter for the E. coli lac operon
   2695..2711    +  protein_bind   lac operator: The lac repressor binds to the lac operator to inhibit transcription in E. coli. This inhibition can be relieved by adding lactose or isopropyl-β-D-thiogalactopyranoside (IPTG). lac repressor encoded by lacI
   2756..2774    +  promoter       T3 promoter: promoter for bacteriophage T3 RNA polymerase
   2800..3042    -  CDS            ABD1 (fragment): MCES_YEAST - Experimental evidence at protein level: Swiss-Prot protein existence level 1. Responsible for methylating the 5'-cap structure of mRNAs. From Saccharomyces cerevisiae (strain ATCC 204508 / S288c) (Baker's yeast).
   3318..5864    +  CDS            PRP5: PRP5_YEAST - Also known as RNA5. Experimental evidence at protein level: Swiss-Prot protein existence level 1. ATP-dependent RNA helicase involved spliceosome assembly and in nuclear splicing. Catalyzes an ATP-dependent conformational change of U2 snRNP. Bridges U1 and U2 snRNPs and enables stable U2 snRNP association with intron RNA. From Saccharomyces cerevisiae (strain ATCC 204508 / S288c) (Baker's yeast).
   6377..6448    +  misc_feature   MCS (fragment): pBluescript multiple cloning site
   6457..6475    -  promoter       T7 promoter: promoter for bacteriophage T7 RNA polymerase
   6483..6638    +  CDS            lacZα (fragment): LacZα fragment of β-galactosidase; lacZ fragment
   6642..7070    +  rep_origin     f1 ori (sequence partly withheld): f1 bacteriophage origin of replication; arrow indicates direction of (+) strand synthesis
   7098..7149    -  misc_feature   bom (fragment): basis of mobility region from pBR322
   7357..8019    -  CDS            HIS3: imidazoleglycerol-phosphate dehydratase, required for histidine biosynthesis; S. cerevisiae HIS3; yeast auxotrophic marker
   8020..8207    -  promoter       HIS3 promoter: S. cerevisiae HIS3
   8257..8337    +  CDS            MRM1 (fragment): MRM1_YEAST - Also known as PET56 From Saccharomyces cerevisiae (strain ATCC 204508 / S288c) (Baker's yeast).
   8338..8387    -  misc_feature   bom (fragment): basis of mobility region from pBR322
   8489..1       -  CDS            rop (fragment) (across the origin): Rop protein, which maintains plasmids at low copy number; rop
