[The description below was written by a language model from this plasmid's Addgene catalogue record and pLannotate feature annotations shown in this document.]
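Description:
pRS413 Prp5 E235A is a yeast–E. coli shuttle plasmid built on the pRS413 backbone, a centromeric vector for Saccharomyces cerevisiae. A CEN6/ARS element provides replication and stable, low-copy segregation in yeast, and the HIS3 gene with its own promoter allows selection by histidine prototrophy in his3 strains. In bacteria the plasmid replicates from a high-copy ColE1/pUC-type origin and is selected with ampicillin through the β-lactamase gene. An f1 origin and the pBluescript-derived polylinker region, with lac promoter/operator, lacZα fragment and flanking T3 and T7 promoters, are standard backbone carry-overs. The total size is about 8.5 kb.

The insert is the S. cerevisiae PRP5 gene carrying the E235A substitution, cloned between NotI and BamHI sites that both remain intact. Prp5 is an ATP-dependent RNA helicase that acts in spliceosome assembly, remodelling the U2 snRNP and promoting its stable association with the intron. No heterologous yeast promoter is annotated. The coding sequence is instead flanked by several hundred base pairs of additional sequence on each side, including a fragment of the ABD1 gene upstream in the opposite orientation. This suggests a genomic fragment in which PRP5 is expressed from its native regulatory regions, although the record does not state the promoter explicitly. No epitope tags or reporters are annotated.

The plasmid is intended for expressing the Prp5 E235A mutant in yeast, and the associated study concerns the fidelity of branchsite selection during splicing. The depositor and sequencing-derived records agree closely, differing by one nucleotide in length and in the annotated orientation of the CEN/ARS element.
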