Addgene plasmid #87601: pRS413 Prp5 E235A
Purpose: Encodes Prp5 E235A for expression in yeast
Depositing lab: Aaron Hoskins. Depositing organization: University of Wisconsin, Madison. Publication: SF3b1 mutations associated with myelodysplastic syndromes alter the fidelity of branchsite selection in yeast. Carrocci TJ, Zoerner DM, Paulson JC, Hoskins AA. Nucleic Acids Res. 2017 Jan 6. pii: gkw1349. doi: 10.1093/nar/gkw1349. PubMed 28062854.
Backbone
  Vector backbone: pRS413
  Backbone size w/o insert (bp): 4970
  Total vector size (bp): 8524
  Vector type: Bacterial Expression, Yeast Expression
  Selectable markers: HIS3
Growth in bacteria
  Bacterial resistance: Ampicillin, 100 μg/mL
  Growth temperature: 37°C
  Growth strain: DH5alpha
  Copy number: Unknown
Gene/Insert
  Gene/Insert name: PRP5
  Species: S. cerevisiae (budding yeast)
  Insert size (bp): 2550
  Mutation: E235A
  GenBank ID: NP_009796.1
  Entrez Gene: PRP5 (a.k.a. YBR237W, RNA5)
  Cloning method: Restriction Enzyme; 5′ cloning site NotI (not destroyed); 3′ cloning site BamHI (not destroyed)
  Sequencing primers: 5′ ACCGCGGTGGCGGCCGCTCTAGAATTTAAACCCGGATTCTGCCTCAATG; 3′ GATATCGAATTCCTGCAGCCCGGGGGATCCCCCTATGAATTGATGTGATAAACTTACC
Terms and licenses: Academic/Nonprofit Terms; Industry Terms: Not Available to Industry
How to cite: pRS413 Prp5 E235A was a gift from Aaron Hoskins (Addgene plasmid # 87601 ; http://n2t.net/addgene:87601 ; RRID:Addgene_87601)
